>Addgene plasmid #53171 | pGEX6P1-HA-ERK5 K84R | addgene partial sequence | sequence record 89535 | pGEX5 5'-GGGCTGGCAAGCCACGTTTGGTG-3'
CCATCCTCCAAAATCGGATCTGGAAGTTCTGTTCCAGGGGCCCCTGGGATCCGCCGCCACCATGTACCCA
TACGATGTTCCAGATTACGCTGCCGAGCCTCTGAAGGAGGAAGACGGCGAGGACGGCTCTGCGGAGCCCC
CCGGGCCCGTGAAGGCCGAACCCGCCCACACCGCTGCCTCTGTAGCGGCCAAGAACCTGGCCCTGCTTAA
AGCCCGCTCCTTCGATGTGACCTTTGACGTGGGCGACGAGTACGAGATCATCGAGACCATAGGCAACGGG
GCCTATGGAGTGGTGTCCTCCGCCCGCCGCCGCCTCACCGGCCAGCAGGTGGCCATCAGAAAGATCCCTA
ATGCTTTCGATGTGGTGACCAATGCCAAGCGGACCCTCAGGGAGCTGAAGATCCTCAAGCACTTTAAACA
CGACAACATCATCGCCATCAAGGACATCCTGAGGCCCACCGTGCCCTATGGCGAATTCAAATCTGTCTAC
GTGGTCCTGGACCTGATGGAAAGCGACCTGCACCAGATCATCCACTCCTCACAGCCCCTCACACTGGAAC
ACGTGCGCTACTTCCTGTACCAACTGCTGCGGGGCCTGAAGTACATGCACTCGGCTCAGGTCATCCACCG
TGACCTGAAGCCCTCCAACCTATTGGTGAATGAGAACTGTGAGCTCAAGATTGGTGACTTTGGCATGGCT
CGTGGCCTGTGCACCTCGCCCGCTGAACATCAGTACTTCATGACTGAGTATGTGGCCACGCGCTGGTACC
GTGCGCCCGAGCTCATGCTCTCTTTGCATGAGTATACACAGGCTATTGACCTCTGGTCTGTGGGCTGCAT
CTTTGGTGAGATGCTGGCCCGGCGCCAGCTCTTCCCAGGCAAAAACTATGTACACCAGCTACAGCTCATC
ATGATGGTGCTGGGTACCCCATCACCAGCCGTGATTCAGGCTGTGGGGGCTGAGAGGGTGCGGGCCTATA
TCCAGAGCTTGCCACCACGCCAGCCTGTGCCCTGGGG
