>Addgene plasmid #53171 | pGEX6P1-HA-ERK5 K84R | addgene partial sequence | sequence record 89539 | pGEX3 5'-CCGGGAGCTGCATGTGTCAGAGG-3'
GTCATCACCGAAACGCGCGAGGCAGATCGTCAGTCAGTCACGATGCGGCCGCTCGAGTCGACTCAGGGGT
CCTGGAGGTCAGGCAGGTCAGCCAGCAGCATTGGGGAGTCCATCTGGATCTCACGCTGCAGGGACTCAAT
ATCGGCAGGGTTCATGCCATGGCCTTCGAGCCAGTCAGCAAGCAGGGAGGCTGAGAGAGAGGCTGAATCT
GCCTGGCCATCCTGTGGCCCATCAGCCACGCCCATGTCGAAAGACTGGTTTAAGAATTCCTCCAGGTCAA
AGCCAACACCGTAGCCAGCCCCACTGCCCTTTGGTGTGCCTGAGAACACAGGGGGCAGGGGGTCCTCCAC
CTGTGACTTAGATAGCTGCTGGGTCACAAGGTTGACATCAGGTGACTCTGACATGGAAGACTGAGGGGCT
CCCCCGGCGTCTGGGGGCGGCAGGCCAGGTGGGAAGTAAGGCAAAACTCCTGGGGTGCTGGAGCCAGGCA
GCCCAGGGGGTGGCACAAGTGACTGGGCAGCCAGGAGGCTGGTGGAGGTGGCAATCTGGGGTGGCGCGGG
GACAGGGATGGGCCCAGGAGGGCCAGTGGGGTGGGGTGCAGGGCCAGGGGGTGGGCAGGCAGGCTGGGGT
ACAGGGCCAGAGGTAGAGCCCGCAGATTGTGGTTGCGGGCCAGTGGGCTGGGCTACAGGGCCAGGAGGAG
GACTGGTAGGTTGGACTGGGGTTGGGGTTGGCGTTGGCGCTGGGGCAGGGGCCGGCACAGAGGTGAGGGC
TGGGGCTGCGGGCCGGGCCATTCGAGTCCAGCGTTCCAACAGGCTTCTGTCATTGTCACTGAGCACTAGT
CCAGCCAAGGGGTCAGTGGAGGGGCCCCCAGAGGCCCCAGCCCCCCGTTCCTT
