[The description below was written by a language model from this plasmid's Addgene catalogue record.]
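Description:
pGEX6P1-HA-ERK5 K84R is a bacterial expression plasmid built on the commercial pGEX6P1 backbone (about 5 kb without insert) for producing recombinant human ERK5 in E. coli as a glutathione S-transferase fusion. It is maintained at high copy number and selected with ampicillin. No feature table accompanies the record. The pGEX-6P series is generally known to drive expression from the IPTG-inducible tac promoter, with a lacI repressor gene on the plasmid and a PreScission protease recognition site between GST and the cloning region. These elements are properties of the backbone family rather than items listed in the entry.

The insert is a roughly 2.45 kb coding sequence for human ERK5 (MAPK7, also called BMK1), cloned between BamHI and SalI sites that both remain intact. The ERK5 sequence was derived in part from an earlier retroviral MAPK7 expression plasmid. An HA epitope sits at the N terminus of the insert, so the product reads GST–HA–ERK5. GST allows affinity purification on glutathione resin, and HA allows immunodetection. The insert carries a K84R substitution. The record does not state its functional consequence, although replacing a lysine with arginine in a kinase domain is a common way to generate a catalytically inactive protein that can serve as a phosphorylation substrate without autophosphorylating.

The plasmid was deposited with a study of copper dependence in oncogenic BRAF and MAPK pathway signalling. This fits a use as a source of purified recombinant ERK5 for in vitro biochemical or kinase assays, though the entry itself describes only expression of the tagged mutant protein.
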