Addgene plasmid #53171: pGEX6P1-HA-ERK5 K84R
Purpose: Expresses GST-HA tagged human ERK5 K84R from bacterial expression vector
Depositing lab: Christopher Counter. Depositing organization: Duke University. Publication: Copper is required for oncogenic BRAF signalling and tumorigenesis. Brady DC, Crowe MS, Turski ML, Hobbs GA, Yao X, Chaikuad A, Knapp S, Xiao K, Campbell SL, Thiele DJ, Counter CM. Nature. 2014 Apr 9. doi: 10.1038/nature13180. PubMed 24717435.
Backbone
  Vector backbone: pGEX6P1
  Backbone manufacturer: GE Healthcare
  Backbone size w/o insert (bp): 4984
  Vector type: Bacterial Expression
Growth in bacteria
  Bacterial resistance: Ampicillin, 100 μg/mL
  Growth temperature: 37°C
  Growth strain: XL10 Gold
  Copy number: High Copy
Gene/Insert
  Gene/Insert name: ERK5 (alt names: Extracellular signal regulated kinase 5; Mitogen activated protein kinase 7)
  Species: H. sapiens (human)
  Insert size (bp): 2450
  Mutation: K84R
  GenBank ID: NM_139033.2
  Entrez Gene: MAPK7 (a.k.a. BMK1, ERK4, ERK5, PRKM7)
  Tag / fusion protein: GST (N terminal on backbone); HA (N terminal on insert)
  Cloning method: Restriction Enzyme; 5′ cloning site BamHI (not destroyed); 3′ cloning site SalI (not destroyed)
  Sequencing primers: 5′ GGGCTGGCAAGCCACGTTTGGTG; 3′ CCGGGAGCTGCATGTGTCAGAGG
Resource information
  A portion of this plasmid was derived from a plasmid made by: Addgene Plasmid 20527: pWZL Neo Myr Flag MAPK7
Terms and licenses: Academic/Nonprofit Terms; Industry Terms: Not Available to Industry
How to cite: pGEX6P1-HA-ERK5 K84R was a gift from Christopher Counter (Addgene plasmid # 53171 ; http://n2t.net/addgene:53171 ; RRID:Addgene_53171)
